>Addgene plasmid #126969 | pJUMP22x-1A(sfGFP) | addgene full sequence | sequence record 252082 | Addgene NGS Result
TTAATTAAGGAGTTTTGCAGGTGCCTTGGAACACCTGCTTTTCGCTGAATTCGCGGCCGCTTCTAGAGCG
TCTCTGGAGTGAGACCGGAGTTGACGGCTAGCTCAGTCCTAGGTACAGTGCTAGCGTACTTGTTTAACTT
TAAGAAGGAGATATACAATGGTAGCCCGTAAAGGCGAAGAGCTGTTCACTGGTGTCGTCCCTATTCTGGT
GGAACTGGATGGTGATGTCAACGGTCATAAGTTTTCCGTGCGTGGCGAGGGTGAAGGTGACGCAACTAAT
GGTAAACTGACGCTGAAGTTCATCTGTACTACTGGTAAACTGCCGGTACCTTGGCCGACTCTGGTAACGA
CGCTGACTTATGGTGTTCAGTGCTTTGCTCGTTATCCGGACCATATGAAGCAGCATGACTTCTTCAAGTC
CGCCATGCCGGAAGGCTATGTGCAGGAACGCACGATTTCCTTTAAGGATGACGGCACGTACAAAACGCGT
GCGGAAGTGAAATTTGAAGGCGATACCCTGGTAAACCGCATTGAGCTGAAAGGCATTGACTTTAAAGAAG
ATGGCAATATCCTGGGCCATAAGCTGGAATACAATTTTAACAGCCACAATGTTTACATCACCGCCGATAA
ACAAAAAAATGGCATTAAAGCGAATTTTAAAATTCGCCACAACGTGGAGGATGGCAGCGTGCAGCTGGCT
GATCACTACCAGCAAAACACTCCAATCGGTGATGGTCCTGTTCTGCTGCCAGACAATCACTATCTGAGCA
CGCAAAGCGTTCTGTCTAAAGATCCGAACGAGAAACGCGATCATATGGTTCTGCTGGAGTTCGTAACCGC
AGCGGGCATCACGCATGGTATGGATGAACTGTACAAAGGTTCGTAACTTCTGACTGAGTTGCACGCTGGT
CTCTCGCTAATGTGAGACGTACTAGTAGCGGCCGCTGCAGGGAGTTGTCTTCGAAGACTTCGCTCTAGTC
TTGGACTCCTGTTGATAGATCCAGTAATGACCTCAGAACTCCATCTGGATTTGTTCAGAACGCTCGGTTG
CCGCCGGGCGTTTTTTATTGGTGAGAATCCAGGGGTCCCCAATAATTACGATTTAAATTTGTGTCTCAAA
ATCTCTGATGTTACATTGCACAAGATAAAAATATATCATCATGAACAATAAAACTGTCTGCTTACATAAA
CAGTAATACAAGGGGTGTTATGAGCCATATTCAGCGTGAAACGAGCTGTAGCCGTCCGCGTCTGAACAGC
AACATGGATGCGGATCTGTATGGCTATAAATGGGCGCGTGATAACGTGGGTCAGAGCGGCGCGACCATTT
ATCGTCTGTATGGCAAACCGGATGCGCCGGAACTGTTTCTGAAACATGGCAAAGGCAGCGTGGCGAACGA
TGTGACCGATGAAATGGTGCGTCTGAACTGGCTGACCGAATTTATGCCGCTGCCGACCATTAAACATTTT
ATTCGCACCCCGGATGATGCGTGGCTGCTGACCACCGCGATTCCGGGCAAAACCGCGTTTCAGGTGCTGG
AAGAATATCCGGATAGCGGCGAAAACATTGTGGATGCGCTGGCCGTGTTTCTGCGTCGTCTGCATAGCAT
TCCGGTGTGCAACTGCCCGTTTAACAGCGATCGTGTGTTTCGTCTGGCCCAGGCGCAGAGCCGTATGAAC
AACGGCCTGGTGGATGCGAGCGATTTTGATGATGAACGTAACGGCTGGCCGGTGGAACAGGTGTGGAAAG
AAATGCATAAACTGCTGCCGTTTAGCCCGGATAGCGTGGTGACCCACGGCGATTTTAGCCTGGATAACCT
GATTTTCGATGAAGGCAAACTGATTGGCTGCATTGATGTGGGCCGTGTGGGCATTGCGGATCGTTATCAG
GATCTGGCCATTCTGTGGAACTGCCTGGGCGAATTTAGCCCGAGCCTGCAAAAACGTCTGTTTCAGAAAT
ATGGCATTGATAATCCGGATATGAACAAACTGCAATTTCATCTGATGCTGGATGAATTTTTCTAATAATT
AATTGGACCGCGGTCCGCGCGTTGTCCTTTTCCGCTGCATAACCCTGCTTCGGGGTCATTATAGCGATTT
TTTCGGTATATCCATCCTTTTTCGCACGATATACAGGATTTTGCCAAAGGGTTCGTGTAGACTTTCCTTG
GTGTATCCAACGGCGTCAGCCGGGCAGGATAGGTGAAGTAGGCCCACCCGCGAGCGGGTGTTCCTTCTTC
ACTGTCCCTTATTCGCACCTGGCGGTGCTCAACGGGAATCCTGCTCTGCGAGGCTGGCCGTAGGCCGGCC
GCGATGCAGGTGGCTGCTGAACCCCCAGCCGGAACTGACCCCACAAGGCCCTAGCGTTTGCAATGCACCA
GGTCATCATTGACCCAGGCGTGTTCCACCAGGCCGCTGCCTCGCAACTCTTCGCAGGCTTCGCCGACCTG
CTCGCGCCACTTCTTCACGCGGGTGGAATCCGATCCGCACATGAGGCGGAAGGTTTCCAGCTTGAGCGGG
TACGGCTCCCGGTGCGAGCTGAAATAGTCGAACATCCGTCGGGCCGTCGGCGACAGCTTGCGGTACTTCT
CCCATATGAATTTCGTGTAGTGGTCGCCAGCAAACAGCACGACGATTTCCTCGTCGATCAGGACCTGGCA
ACGGGACGTTTTCTTGCCACGGTCCAGGACGCGGAAGCGGTGCAGCAGCGACACCGATTCCAGGTGCCCA
ACGCGGTCGGACGTGAAGCCCATCGCCGTCGCCTGTAGGCGCGACAGGCATTCCTCGGCCTTCGTGTAAT
ACCGGCCATTGATCGACCAGCCCAGGTCCTGGCAAAGCTCGTAGAACGTGAAGGTGATCGGCTCGCCGAT
AGGGGTGCGCTTCGCGTACTCCAACACCTGCTGCCACACCAGTTCGTCATCGTCGGCCCGCAGCTCGACG
CCGGTGTAGGTGATCTTCACGTCCTTGTTGACGTGGAAAATGACCTTGTTTTGCAGCGCCTCGCGCGGGA
TTTTCTTGTTGCGCGTGGTGAACAGGGCAGAGCGGGCCGTGTCGTTTGGCATCGCTCGCATCGTGTCCGG
CCACGGCGCAATATCGAACAAGGAAAGCTGCATTTCCTTGATCTGCTGCTTCGTGTGTTTCAGCAACGCG
GCCTGCTTGGCTTCGCTGACCTGTTTTGCCAGGTCCTCGCCGGCGGTTTTTCGCTTCTTGGTCGTCATAG
TTCCTCGCGTGTCGATGGTCATCGACTTCGCCAAACCTGCCGCCTCCTGTTCGAGACGACGCGAACGCTC
CACGGCGGCCGATGGCGCGGGCAGGGCAGGGGGAGCCAGTTGCACGCTGTCGCGCTCGATCTTGGCCGTA
GCTTGCTGGACTATCGAGCCGACGGACTGGAAGGTTTCGCGGGGCGCACGCATGACGGTGCGGCTTGCGA
TGGTTTCGGCATCCTCGGCGGAAAACCCCGCGTCGATCAGTTCTTGCCTGTATGCCTTCCGGTCAAACGT
CCGATTCATTCACCCTCCTTGCGGGATTGCCCCGGAATTAATTCCCCGGATCGATCCGTCGATCTTGATC
CCCTGCGCCATCAGATCCTTGGCGGCAAGAAAGCCATCCAGTTTACTTTGCAGGGCTTCCCAACCTTACC
AGAGGGCGCCCCAGCTGGCAATTCCGGTTCGCTTGCTGTCCATAAAACCGCCCAGTCTAGCTATCGCCAT
GTAAGCCCACTGCAAGCTACCTGCTTTCTCTTTGCGCTTGCGTTTTCCCTTGTCCAGATAGCCCAGTAGC
TGACATTCATCCGGGGTCAGCACCGTTTCTGCGGACTGGCTTTCTACGTGGCTGCCATTTTTGGGGTGAG
GCCGTTCGCGGCCGAGGGGCGCAGCCCCTGGGGGGATGGGAGGCCCGCGTTAGCGGGCCGGGAGGGTTCG
AGAAGGGGGGGCACCCCCCTTCGGCGTGCGCGGTCACGCGCACAGGGCGCAGCCCTGGTTAAAAACAAGG
TTTATAAATATTGGTTTAAAAGCAGGTTAAAAGACAGGTTAGCGGTGGCCGAAAAACGGGCGGAAACCCT
TGCAAATGCTGGATTTTCTGCCTGTGGACAGCCCCTCAAATGTCAATAGGTGCGCCCCTCATCTGTCAGC
ACTCTGCCCCTCAAGTGTCAAGGATCGCGCCCCTCATCTGTCAGTAGTCGCGCCCCTCAAGTGTCAATAC
CGCAGGGCACTTATCCCCAGGCTTGTCCACATCATCTGTGGGAAACTCGCGTAAAATCAGGCGTTTTCGC
CGATTTGCGAGGCTGGCCAGCTCCACGTCGCCGGCCGAAATCGAGCCTGCCCCTCATCTGTCAGTGAGGG
CCAAGTTTTCCGCGAGGTATCCACAACGCCGGCGGCCCTACATGGCTCTGCTGTAGTGAGTGGGTTGCGC
TCCGGCAGCGGTCCTGATCCCCCGCAGAAAAAAAGGATCTCAAGAAGATCCTTTGATCTTTTCTACGGCG
CGCCCAGCTGTCTAGGGCGGCGGATTTGTCCTACTCAGGAGAGCGTTCACCGACAAACAACAGATAAAAC
GAAAGGCCCAGTCTTTCGACTGAGCCTTTCGTTTTATTTGATGCCT
Features (pLannotate 1.2.2; 13 found; start..end, strand, type, name):
     47..68      +  misc_feature   BioBrick prefix: BioBrick prefix for parts that do not start with "ATG"
     91..115     +  promoter       J23119(SpeI) promoter (fragment): bacterial promoter (Registry of Standard Biological Parts BBa J23119) modified to end with an SpeI site
    130..150     +  RBS            RBS: efficient ribosome binding site from bacteriophage T7 gene 10 (Olins and Rangwala, 1989)
    167..877     +  CDS            superfolder GFP: GFP variant that folds robustly even when fused to poorly folded proteins (Pédelacq et al., 2006)
    930..950     +  misc_feature   BioBrick suffix: universal suffix for all parts
    984..1078    +  terminator     lambda t0 terminator: transcription terminator from phage lambda
   1210..2022    +  CDS            aphA1: KKA1_ECOLX - Also known as nptI. Protein inferred from homology: Swiss-Prot protein existence level 3. Resistance to kanamycin and structurally-related aminoglycosides, including amikacin. From Escherichia coli.
   2192..2300    +  oriT           oriT: incP origin of transfer
   2361..3509    -  CDS            trfA: trans-acting replication protein that binds to and activates oriV
   3561..3842    -  CDS            tnpA (fragment): TN5P_ECOLX - Also known as tnp. Experimental evidence at protein level: Swiss-Prot protein existence level 1. Mediates transposition of transposon Tn5 by a 'cut and paste' mechanism. First, the monomeric transposase binds the 19 bp inverted DNA repeats flanking the transposon. Then, dimerization of the DNA- bound transposase creates a synaptic DNA complex. After nicking of the first DNA strand, excision of the transposon proceeds through a series of intermediates. The transposase then mediates the insertion of the transposon at a new site by strand transfer. The activity of the wild- type tran
   3832..4333    -  rep_origin     oriV (fragment): incP origin of replication
   4433..4468    -  rep_origin     CloDF13 ori (fragment): Plasmids containing the CloDF13 (CDF) origin of replication can be propagated in E. coli cells that contain additional plasmids with compatible origins.
   4504..4590    -  terminator     rrnB T1 terminator: Escherichia coli rrnB; transcription terminator T1 from the E. coli rrnB gene
