[The description below was written by a language model from this plasmid's Addgene catalogue record and pLannotate feature annotations shown in this document.]
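Description:
pJUMP22x-1A(sfGFP) is an empty Level 1 acceptor vector from the Joint Universal Modular Plasmids (JUMP) platform, a SEVA-derived family of bacterial backbones for modular synthetic-biology assembly. It is built on pJUMP22-1A and, at about 4.6 kb, carries the broad-host-range RK2 (incP) replication system. The feature table shows the oriV origin together with trfA, whose product binds and activates oriV, so the plasmid supplies its own replication initiator and can be maintained at low copy in E. coli and other Gram-negative hosts. An incP oriT is also present, which allows conjugative mobilisation when transfer functions are supplied in trans. Selection is by kanamycin through the aphA1 (nptI) aminoglycoside phosphotransferase gene. Short annotated fragments of Tn5 transposase and of a CloDF13 origin are partial matches next to the origin region and are unlikely to be functional modules.

There is no gene of interest. The cargo position instead holds an sfGFP reporter cassette: a constitutive J23119-type promoter, the phage T7 gene 10 ribosome binding site and the superfolder GFP coding sequence, framed by BioBrick prefix and suffix sequences. The cassette is insulated by the lambda t0 terminator downstream and the rrnB T1 terminator upstream. In vectors of this kind, such a cassette usually acts as a visual placeholder that incoming parts replace, so correct clones can be told apart from fluorescent parental colonies, although the record only calls it an sfGFP reporter. The depositor notes that this version still contains one BsmBI site and multiple BtgZI and AarI "forbidden" sites. This restricts assembly steps that depend on those type IIS enzymes.
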