Addgene plasmid #126969: pJUMP22x-1A(sfGFP)
Purpose: (Empty Backbone) Level 1 vector. sfGFP reporter. Origin RK2 (broad-host-range). CONTAINS one BsmBI and multiple BtgZI and AarI forbidden sites.
Depositing lab: Chris French. Depositing organization: University of Edinburgh. Publication: Joint universal modular plasmids (JUMP): a flexible vector platform for synthetic biology. Valenzuela-Ortega M, French C. Synth Biol (Oxf). 2021 Feb 2;6(1):ysab003. doi: 10.1093/synbio/ysab003. eCollection 2021. PubMed 33623824.
Backbone
  Vector backbone: pJUMP22-1A
  Backbone manufacturer: Backbone derived from SEVA.
  Vector type: Bacterial Expression, Synthetic Biology
Growth in bacteria
  Bacterial resistance: Kanamycin, 50 μg/mL
  Growth temperature: 37°C
  Growth strain: JM109
  Copy number: Low Copy
Gene/Insert
  Gene/Insert name: None
  Mutation: None
Terms and licenses: Academic/Nonprofit Terms; Industry Terms: Not Available to Industry
Depositor comments: Please visit https://www.biorxiv.org/content/10.1101/799585v1 for bioRxiv preprint.
How to cite: pJUMP22x-1A(sfGFP) was a gift from Chris French (Addgene plasmid # 126969 ; http://n2t.net/addgene:126969 ; RRID:Addgene_126969)
